Addgene plasmid #179698: pECFP-histone H3
Purpose: visualization of nucleus/chromosome
Depositing lab: Kenji Sugimoto. Publication: Molecular dynamics of Aurora-A kinase in living mitotic cells simultaneously visualized with histone H3 and nuclear membrane protein importinalpha. Sugimoto K, Urano T, Zushi H, Inoue K, Tasaka H, Tachibana M, Dotsu M. Cell Struct Funct. 2002 Dec;27(6):457-67. PubMed 12576638.
Backbone
  Vector backbone: pECFP-C1
  Vector type: Mammalian Expression
Growth in bacteria
  Bacterial resistance: Kanamycin, 50 μg/mL
  Growth temperature: 37°C
  Growth strain: DH5alpha
  Copy number: High Copy
Gene/Insert
  Gene/Insert name: Histone H3
  Species: M. musculus (mouse)
  Entrez Gene: H3c10 (a.k.a. H3-291, H3c1, H3c11, H3c8, Hist1h3h)
  Tag / fusion protein: ECFP (N terminal on backbone)
  Cloning method: Restriction Enzyme; 5′ cloning site unknown (unknown if destroyed)
Resource information
  A portion of this plasmid was derived from a plasmid made by: Tachibana et al. 2001 doi: 10.1074/jbc.m101914200
Terms and licenses: Academic/Nonprofit Terms; Industry Terms: Not Available to Industry
Depositor comments: EcoRI-XhoI fragment of pZErO-histone H3 (Tachibana et al. 2001 https://doi.org/10.1074/jbc.m101914200)
How to cite: pECFP-histone H3 was a gift from Kenji Sugimoto (Addgene plasmid # 179698 ; http://n2t.net/addgene:179698 ; RRID:Addgene_179698)
