[The description below was written by a language model from this plasmid's Addgene catalogue record and pLannotate feature annotations shown in this document.]
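Description:
pECFP-histone H3 is a mammalian expression plasmid of about 5.1 kb, built on the pECFP-C1 backbone, that produces mouse histone H3 (gene H3c10) fused at its N terminus to the cyan fluorescent protein ECFP. Expression is driven by the human cytomegalovirus immediate early enhancer and promoter. The ECFP coding sequence runs through a short remnant of the multiple cloning site into the histone H3 open reading frame, and the transcript is terminated by the SV40 polyadenylation signal. The histone fragment was transferred by restriction cloning as an EcoRI-XhoI piece from an earlier pZErO-based histone H3 plasmid, although the record lists the 5′ cloning site in the final construct as unknown. The automated annotation labels the insert as bovine histone H3.2; this presumably reflects the extreme sequence conservation of H3 across mammals, and the catalogue entry gives the source as mouse.

The plasmid is maintained at high copy in E. coli through a ColE1/pUC-type origin and also carries an f1 phage origin. A single Tn5 aminoglycoside phosphotransferase gene (NeoR/KanR) is preceded by both a bacterial bla promoter and the SV40 enhancer/early promoter, and is followed by the HSV TK polyadenylation signal. It therefore confers kanamycin resistance in bacteria and can be used for G418 selection in transfected mammalian cells. The short large T antigen, ble and bGH poly(A) matches are fragmentary annotation hits rather than functional elements.

Because the tagged histone is incorporated into chromatin, the construct serves as a live-cell marker for the nucleus and chromosomes. The associated publication used it to follow mitosis while imaging other fluorescently labelled proteins at the same time.
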