Features (pLannotate 1.2.2; 16 found; start..end, strand, type, name):
     61..364     +  enhancer       CMV enhancer: human cytomegalovirus immediate early enhancer
    365..568     +  promoter       CMV promoter: human cytomegalovirus (CMV) immediate early promoter
    613..1329    +  CDS            ECFP: ECFP is a basic (constitutively fluorescent) cyan fluorescent protein published in 1996, derived from Aequorea victoria. It has low acid sensitivity.
   1330..1364    +  misc_feature   MCS (fragment): multiple cloning site
   1366..1770    +  CDS            H32_BOVIN (sequence withheld): Experimental evidence at protein level: Swiss-Prot protein existence level 1. Core component of nucleosome. Nucleosomes wrap and compact DNA into chromatin, limiting DNA accessibility to the cellular machineries which require DNA as a template. Histones thereby play a central role in transcription regulation, DNA repair, DNA replication and chromosomal stability. DNA accessibility is regulated via a complex set of post-translational modifications of histones, also called histone code, and nucleosome remodeling. From Bos taurus (Bovine).
   1775..1800    +  misc_feature   MCS (fragment): multiple cloning site
   1817..1901    +  CDS            large T antigen (fragment): large T antigen from SV40 (simian virus 40)
   1924..2045    +  polyA_signal   SV40 poly(A) signal: SV40 polyadenylation signal
   2079..2507    -  rep_origin     f1 ori (sequence partly withheld): f1 bacteriophage origin of replication; arrow indicates direction of (+) strand synthesis
   2534..2638    +  promoter       AmpR promoter: bla
   2640..2997    +  promoter       SV40 promoter: SV40 enhancer and early promoter
   3032..3826    +  CDS            NeoR/KanR: aminoglycoside phosphotransferase from Tn5; aph(3')-II (or nptII); confers resistance to neomycin, kanamycin, and G418 (Geneticin®)
   3847..3999    +  CDS            ble (fragment): BLE_KLEPN - Experimental evidence at protein level: Swiss-Prot protein existence level 1. Binding protein with a strong affinity to the bleomycin family of antibiotics. Binds to CL990; an antimitotic-antibiotic compound. From Klebsiella pneumoniae.
   4058..4105    +  polyA_signal   HSV TK poly(A) signal: herpes simplex virus thymidine kinase polyadenylation signal (Cole and Stacy, 1985)
   4196..4212    -  polyA_signal   bGH poly(A) signal (fragment): bovine growth hormone polyadenylation signal
   4434..5022    +  rep_origin     ori: high-copy-number ColE1/pMB1/pBR322/pUC origin of replication
>Addgene plasmid #179698 | pECFP-histone H3 | addgene full sequence | sequence record 356311 | Addgene NGS Result
TAGTTATTAATAGTAATCAATTACGGGGTCATTAGTTCATAGCCCATATATGGAGTTCCGCGTTACATAA
CTTACGGTAAATGGCCCGCCTGGCTGACCGCCCAACGACCCCCGCCCATTGACGTCAATAATGACGTATG
TTCCCATAGTAACGCCAATAGGGACTTTCCATTGACGTCAATGGGTGGAGTATTTACGGTAAACTGCCCA
CTTGGCAGTACATCAAGTGTATCATATGCCAAGTACGCCCCCTATTGACGTCAATGACGGTAAATGGCCC
GCCTGGCATTATGCCCAGTACATGACCTTATGGGACTTTCCTACTTGGCAGTACATCTACGTATTAGTCA
TCGCTATTACCATGGTGATGCGGTTTTGGCAGTACATCAATGGGCGTGGATAGCGGTTTGACTCACGGGG
ATTTCCAAGTCTCCACCCCATTGACGTCAATGGGAGTTTGTTTTGGCACCAAAATCAACGGGACTTTCCA
AAATGTCGTAACAACTCCGCCCCATTGACGCAAATGGGCGGTAGGCGTGTACGGTGGGAGGTCTATATAA
GCAGAGCTGGTTTAGTGAACCGTCAGATCCGCTAGCGCTACCGGTCGCCACCATGGTGAGCAAGGGCGAG
GAGCTGTTCACCGGGGTGGTGCCCATCCTGGTCGAGCTGGACGGCGACGTAAACGGCCACAAGTTCAGCG
TGTCCGGCGAGGGCGAGGGCGATGCCACCTACGGCAAGCTGACCCTGAAGTTCATCTGCACCACCGGCAA
GCTGCCCGTGCCCTGGCCCACCCTCGTGACCACCCTGACCTGGGGCGTGCAGTGCTTCAGCCGCTACCCC
GACCACATGAAGCAGCACGACTTCTTCAAGTCCGCCATGCCCGAAGGCTACGTCCAGGAGCGCACCATCT
TCTTCAAGGACGACGGCAACTACAAGACCCGCGCCGAGGTGAAGTTCGAGGGCGACACCCTGGTGAACCG
CATCGAGCTGAAGGGCATCGACTTCAAGGAGGACGGCAACATCCTGGGGCACAAGCTGGAGTACAACTAC
ATCAGCCACAACGTCTATATCACCGCCGACAAGCAGAAGAACGGCATCAAGGCCAACTTCAAGATCCGCC
ACAACATCGAGGACGGCAGCGTGCAGCTCGCCGACCACTACCAGCAGAACACCCCCATCGGCGACGGCCC
CGTGCTGCTGCCCGACAACCACTACCTGAGCACCCAGTCCGCCCTGAGCAAAGACCCCAACGAGAAGCGC
GATCACATGGTCCTGCTGGAGTTCGTGACCGCCGCCGGGATCACTCTCGGCATGGACGAGCTGTACAAGT
CCGGACTCAGATCTCGAGCTCAAGCTTCGAATTCG
[405 nt withheld, positions 1366-1770]
TAACTCGACGGTACCGCGGGCCCGGGATCCACCGGATCTAGATAACTGATCATAATCAGCCATACCACAT
TTGTAGAGGTTTTACTTGCTTTAAAAAACCTCCCACACCTCCCCCTGAACCTGAAACATAAAATGAATGC
AATTGTTGTTGTTAACTTGTTTATTGCAGCTTATAATGGTTACAAATAAAGCAATAGCATCACAAATTTC
ACAAATAAAGCATTTTTTTCACTGCATTCTAGTTGTGGTTTGTCCAAACTCATCAATGTATCTTAAGGCG
TAAATTGTAAGCGTTAATATTTTGTTAAAATTCGCGTTAAATTTTTGTTAAATCAGCTCATTTTTTAACC
AATAGGCCGAAATCGGCAAAATCCCTTATAAATCAAAAGAATAGACCGAGATAGGGT
[37 nt withheld, positions 2178-2214]
AAAGAACGTGGACTCCAACGTCAAAGG
[49 nt withheld, positions 2242-2290]
T
[91 nt withheld, positions 2292-2382]
G
[124 nt withheld, positions 2384-2507]
CAGGTGGCACTTTTCGGGGAAATGTGCGCGGAACCCCTATTTGTTTATTTTTCTAAATACATTCAAATAT
GTATCCGCTCATGAGACAATAACCCTGATAAATGCTTCAATAATATTGAAAAAGGAAGAGTCCTGAGGCG
GAAAGAACCAGCTGTGGAATGTGTGTCAGTTAGGGTGTGGAAAGTCCCCAGGCTCCCCAGCAGGCAGAAG
TATGCAAAGCATGCATCTCAATTAGTCAGCAACCAGGTGTGGAAAGTCCCCAGGCTCCCCAGCAGGCAGA
AGTATGCAAAGCATGCATCTCAATTAGTCAGCAACCATAGTCCCGCCCCTAACTCCGCCCATCCCGCCCC
TAACTCCGCCCAGTTCCGCCCATTCTCCGCCCCATGGCTGACTAATTTTTTTTATTTATGCAGAGGCCGA
GGCCGCCTCGGCCTCTGAGCTATTCCAGAAGTAGTGAGGAGGCTTTTTTGGAGGCCTAGGCTTTTGCAAA
GATCGATCAAGAGACAGGATGAGGATCGTTTCGCATGATTGAACAAGATGGATTGCACGCAGGTTCTCCG
GCCGCTTGGGTGGAGAGGCTATTCGGCTATGACTGGGCACAACAGACAATCGGCTGCTCTGATGCCGCCG
TGTTCCGGCTGTCAGCGCAGGGGCGCCCGGTTCTTTTTGTCAAGACCGACCTGTCCGGTGCCCTGAATGA
ACTGCAAGACGAGGCAGCGCGGCTATCGTGGCTGGCCACGACGGGCGTTCCTTGCGCAGCTGTGCTCGAC
GTTGTCACTGAAGCGGGAAGGGACTGGCTGCTATTGGGCGAAGTGCCGGGGCAGGATCTCCTGTCATCTC
ACCTTGCTCCTGCCGAGAAAGTATCCATCATGGCTGATGCAATGCGGCGGCTGCATACGCTTGATCCGGC
TACCTGCCCATTCGACCACCAAGCGAAACATCGCATCGAGCGAGCACGTACTCGGATGGAAGCCGGTCTT
GTCGATCAGGATGATCTGGACGAAGAGCATCAGGGGCTCGCGCCAGCCGAACTGTTCGCCAGGCTCAAGG
CGAGCATGCCCGACGGCGAGGATCTCGTCGTGACCCATGGCGATGCCTGCTTGCCGAATATCATGGTGGA
AAATGGCCGCTTTTCTGGATTCATCGACTGTGGCCGGCTGGGTGTGGCGGACCGCTATCAGGACATAGCG
TTGGCTACCCGTGATATTGCTGAAGAGCTTGGCGGCGAATGGGCTGACCGCTTCCTCGTGCTTTACGGTA
TCGCCGCTCCCGATTCGCAGCGCATCGCCTTCTATCGCCTTCTTGACGAGTTCTTCTGAGCGGGACTCTG
GGGTTCGAAATGACCGACCAAGCGACGCCCAACCTGCCATCACGAGATTTCGATTCCACCGCCGCCTTCT
ATGAAAGGTTGGGCTTCGGAATCGTTTTCCGGGACGCCGGCTGGATGATCCTCCAGCGCGGGGATCTCAT
GCTGGAGTTCTTCGCCCACCCTAGGGGGAGGCTAACTGAAACACGGAAGGAGACAATACCGGAAGGAACC
CGCGCTATGACGGCAATAAAAAGACAGAATAAAACGCACGGTGTTGGGTCGTTTGTTCATAAACGCGGGG
TTCGGTCCCAGGGCTGGCACTCTGTCGATACCCCACCGAGACCCCATTGGGGCCAATACGCCCGCGTTTC
TTCCTTTTCCCCACCCCACCCCCCAAGTTCGGGTGAAGGCCCAGGGCTCGCAGCCAACGTCGGGGCGGCA
GGCCCTGCCATAGCCTCAGGTTACTCATATATACTTTAGATTGATTTAAAACTTCATTTTTAATTTAAAA
GGATCTAGGTGAAGATCCTTTTTGATAATCTCATGACCAAAATCCCTTAACGTGAGTTTTCGTTCCACTG
AGCGTCAGACCCCGTAGAAAAGATCAAAGGATCTTCTTGAGATCCTTTTTTTCTGCGCGTAATCTGCTGC
TTGCAAACAAAAAAACCACCGCTACCAGCGGTGGTTTGTTTGCCGGATCAAGAGCTACCAACTCTTTTTC
CGAAGGTAACTGGCTTCAGCAGAGCGCAGATACCAAATACTGTTCTTCTAGTGTAGCCGTAGTTAGGCCA
CCACTTCAAGAACTCTGTATCACCGCCTACATACCTCGCTCTGCTAATCCTGTTACCAGTGGCTGCTGCC
AGTGGCGATAAGTCGTGTCTTACCGGGTTGGACTCAAGACGATAGTTACCGGATAAGGCGCAGCGGTCGG
GCTGAACGGGGGGTTCGTGCACACAGCCCAGCTTGGAGCGAACGACCTACACCGAACTGAGATACCTACA
GCGTGAGCTATGAGAAAGCGCCACGCTTCCCGAAGGGAGAAAGGCGGACAGGTATCCGGTAAGCGGCAGG
GTCGGAACAGGAGAGCGCACGAGGGAGCTTCCAGGGGGAAACGCCTGGTATCTTTATAGTCCTGTCGGGT
TTCGCCACCTCTGACTTGAGCGTCGATTTTTGTGATGCTCGTCAGGGGGGCGGAGCCTATGGAAAAACGC
CAGCAACGCGGCCTTTTTACGGTTCCTGGCCTTTTGCTGGCCTTTTGCTCACATGTTCTTTCCTGCGTTA
TCCCCTGATTCTGTGGATAACCGTATTACCGCCATGCAT
